Addgene plasmid #231167: pEE844
Purpose: (Empty Backbone) T-DNA encoding TRV2 with PaqCI Recognition Sites and Ccdb
Depositing lab: Daniel Voytas. Depositing organization: University of Minnesota. Publication: Heritable gene editing in tomato through viral delivery of isopentenyl transferase and single-guide RNAs to latent axillary meristematic cells. Liu D, Ellison EE, Myers EA, Donahue LI, Xuan S, Swanson R, Qi S, Prichard LE, Starker CG, Voytas DF. Proc Natl Acad Sci U S A. 2024 Sep 24;121(39):e2406486121. doi: 10.1073/pnas.2406486121. Epub 2024 Sep 16. PubMed 39284063.
Backbone
  Vector backbone: pEE083
  Vector type: Cloning vector
  Selectable markers: Ccdb
Growth in bacteria
  Bacterial resistance: Kanamycin, 50 μg/mL
  Growth temperature: 37°C
  Growth strain: ccdB Survival
  Copy number: High Copy
Gene/Insert
  Gene/Insert name: None
Terms and licenses: Academic/Nonprofit Terms; Industry Terms: Not Available to Industry
How to cite: pEE844 was a gift from Daniel Voytas (Addgene plasmid # 231167 ; http://n2t.net/addgene:231167 ; RRID:Addgene_231167)
