[The description below was written by a language model from this plasmid's Addgene catalogue record and pLannotate feature annotations shown in this document.]
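Description:
pEE844 is an empty binary cloning vector, built on the pEE083 backbone, that carries a T-DNA encoding the RNA2 genome segment of tobacco rattle virus (TRV2). It has the layout typical of pCAMBIA-style Agrobacterium binary plasmids. A high-copy ColE1/pMB1-type origin with the pBR322 bom region supports replication in E. coli. The pVS1 oriV, RepA and StaA functions provide replication and stable maintenance in Agrobacterium. Bacterial selection is through an aphA-3 kanamycin resistance gene located outside the T-DNA borders.

Between the nopaline-type left and right border repeats, an enhanced CaMV 35S promoter with a duplicated enhancer drives transcription of the viral cDNA in plant cells. The annotation does not label the TRV2 sequences themselves. It does detect a tRNA-like-structure pseudoknot typical of viral 3′ ends, followed by a type III hammerhead ribozyme, which would be expected to trim the transcript to a defined 3′ terminus, and then the NOS terminator.

The cargo position holds a ccdB toxin gene, with an adjacent ccdA fragment and a short PDK intron fragment. According to the record this cassette is flanked by recognition sites for PaqCI, a type IIS enzyme. Golden Gate-style replacement of the cassette with a desired insert removes the toxin, so only recombinant clones grow in standard E. coli, whereas the empty vector must be maintained in a ccdB-tolerant strain.

The associated publication indicates use for viral delivery of single-guide RNAs and isopentenyl transferase to obtain heritable gene editing in tomato. The vector itself has no insert.
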