Features (pLannotate 1.2.2; 20 found; start..end, strand, type, name):
     16..81      +  intron         PDK intron (fragment): pdk; modified pyruvate orthophosphate dikinase intron from Flaveria trinervia 3.0
    172..330     +  CDS            ccdA (fragment): CCDA_ECO57 - Also known as H, letA. Experimental evidence at protein level: Swiss-Prot protein existence level 1. Antitoxin component of a type II toxin-antitoxin (TA) system which inhibits the post-segregational killing (PSK) of plasmid-free cells, also referred to as a plasmid addiction system. Binds to and blocks the activity of CcdB; will also remove bound CcdB protein from the CcdB-GyrA complex by forming a CcdA-CcdB complex, a process termed rejuvenation. Functions as a transcriptional corepressor for the ccdAB operon, repression also requires CcdB (By similarity). From Escherichia coli
    335..637     +  CDS            ccdB: CCDB_ECOLI - Also known as G, letB, letD. Experimental evidence at protein level: Swiss-Prot protein existence level 1. Toxic component of a type II toxin-antitoxin (TA) system, functioning in plasmid maintainence. Responsible for the post- segregational killing (PSK) of plasmid-free cells, also referred to as a plasmid addiction system. Half-life of over 2 hours. Cell killing by CcdB is accompanied by filamentation, defects in chromosome and plasmid segregation, defects in cell division, formation of anucleate cells, decreased DNA synthesis and plasmid loss. Interferes with the activity of DN
   1010..1049    +  ncRNA          TLS-PK6: Accession: RF01101 - Pseudoknot of tRNA-like structure
   1045..1100    +  ncRNA          Hammerhead 3: Accession: RF00008 - Hammerhead ribozyme (type III)
   1110..1128    +  CDS            9xHis (fragment): 9xHis affinity tag
   1163..1415    +  terminator     NOS terminator: nopaline synthase terminator and poly(A) signal
   1437..1461    +  misc_feature   RB T-DNA repeat: right border repeat from nopaline C58 T-DNA
   1801..2202    +  CDS            Y4CG_SINFN (fragment): Protein inferred from homology: Swiss-Prot protein existence level 3. From Sinorhizobium fredii (strain NBRC 101917 / NGR234).
   2762..3391    +  CDS            pVS1 StaA: stability protein from the Pseudomonas plasmid pVS1 (Heeb et al., 2000)
   3820..4893    +  CDS            pVS1 RepA: replication protein from the Pseudomonas plasmid pVS1 (Heeb et al., 2000)
   4959..5153    +  rep_origin     pVS1 oriV: origin of replication for the Pseudomonas plasmid pVS1 (Heeb et al., 2000)
   5356..5395    +  CDS            rop (fragment): Rop protein, which maintains plasmids at low copy number; rop
   5497..5637    +  misc_feature   bom: basis of mobility region from pBR322
   5823..6411    -  rep_origin     ori: high-copy-number ColE1/pMB1/pBR322/pUC origin of replication
   6519..6588    -  ncRNA          RNA-OUT: Accession: RF00240 - RNA-OUT
   7545..8339    -  CDS            KanR: aminoglycoside phosphotransferase; aphA-3; confers resistance to kanamycin
   8764..8788    +  misc_feature   LB T-DNA repeat: left border repeat from nopaline C58 T-DNA
   8891..8911    -  misc_feature   MCS (fragment): pUC18/19 multiple cloning site
   8986..9660    +  promoter       CaMV 35S promoter (enhanced): cauliflower mosaic virus 35S promoter with a duplicated enhancer region
>Addgene plasmid #231167 | pEE844 | addgene full sequence | sequence record 458177 | Addgene NGS Result
CAACGGCGGCAGGTGAAGCCAGATAACAGTATGCGTATTTGCGCGCTGATTTTTGCGGTATAAGAATATA
TACTGATATGTATACCCGAAGTATGTCAAAAGGAGGTATGCTATGAAGCAGCGTATTACAGTGACAGTTG
ACAGCGACAGCTATCAGTTGCTCAAGGCATATATGATGTCAATATCTCCGGTCTGGTAAGCACAACCATG
CAGAATGAAGCCCGTCGTCTGCGTGCCGAACGCTGGAAAGCGGAAAATCAGGAAGGGATGGCTGAGGTCG
CCCGGTTTATTGAAATGAACGGCTCTTTTGCTGACGAGAACAGGGGCTGGTGAAATGCAGTTTAAGGTTT
ACACCTATAAAAGAGAGAGCCGTTATCGTCTGTTTGTGGATGTACAGAGTGATATTATTGACACGCCCGG
GCGACGGATGGTGATCCCCCTGGCCAGTGCACGTCTGCTGTCAGATAAAGTCTCCCGTGAACTTTACCCG
GTGGTGCATATCGGGGATGAAAGCTGGCGCATGATGACCACCGATATGGCCAGTGTGCCGGTTTCCGTTA
TCGGGGAAGAAGTGGCTGATCTCAGCCACCGCGAAAATGACATCAAAAACGCCATTAACCTGATGTTCTG
GGGAATATAACACCTGCGCTCGGATATGTCCCGAAGACATTAAACTACGGTTCTTTAAGTAGATCCGTGT
CTGAAGTTTTAGGTTCAATTTAAACCTACGAGATTGACATTCTCGACTGATCTTGATTGATCGGTAAGTC
TTTTGTAATTTAATTTTCTTTTTGATTTTATTTTAAATTGTTATCTGTTTCTGTGTATAGACTGTTTGAG
ATCGGCGTTTGGCCGACTCATTGTCTTACCATAGGGGAACGGACTTTGTTTGTGTTGTTATTTTATTTGT
ATTTTATTAAAATTCTCAACGATCTGAAAAAGCCTCGCGGCTAAGAGATTGTTGGGGGGTGAGTAAGTAC
TTTTAAAGTGATGATGGTTACAAAGGCAAAAGGGGTAAAACCCCTCGCCTACGTAAGCGTTATTACGCCC
GTCTGTACTTATATCAGTACACTGACGAGTCCCTAAAGGACGAAACGGGAGAACGCTAGCCACCACCACC
ACCACCACGTGTGAATTACAGGTGACCAGCTCGAATTTCCCCGATCGTTCAAACATTTGGCAATAAAGTT
TCTTAAGATTGAATCCTGTTGCCGGTCTTGCGATGATTATCATATAATTTCTGTTGAATTACGTTAAGCA
TGTAATAATTAACATGTAATGCATGACGTTATTTATGAGATGGGTTTTTATGATTAGAGTCCCGCAATTA
TACATTTAATACGCGATAGAAAACAAAATATAGCGCGCAAACTAGGATAAATTATCGCGCGCGGTGTCAT
CTATGTTACTAGATCGGGAATTAAACTATCAGTGTTTGACAGGATATATTGGCGGGTAAACCTAAGAGAA
AAGAGCGTTTATTAGAATAATCGGATATTTAAAAGGGCGTGAAAAGGTTTATCCGTTCGTCCATTTGTAT
GTGCATGCCAACCACAGGGTTCCCCTCGGGATCAAAGTACTTTGATCCAACCCCTCCGCTGCTATAGTGC
AGTCGGCTTCTGACGTTCAGTGCAGCCGTCTTCTGAAAACGACATGTCGCACAAGTCCTAAGTTACGCGA
CAGGCTGCCGCCCTGCCCTTTTCCTGGCGTTTTCTTGTCGCGTGTTTTAGTCGCATAAAGTAGAATACTT
GCGACTAGAACCGGAGACATTACGCCATGAACAAGAGCGCCGCCGCTGGCCTGCTGGGCTATGCCCGCGT
CAGCACCGACGACCAGGACTTGACCAACCAACGGGCCGAACTGCACGCGGCCGGCTGCACCAAGCTGTTT
TCCGAGAAGATCACCGGCACCAGGCGCGACCGCCCGGAGCTGGCCAGGATGCTTGACCACCTACGCCCTG
GCGACGTTGTGACAGTGACCAGGCTAGACCGCCTGGCCCGCAGCACCCGCGACCTACTGGACATTGCCGA
GCGCATCCAGGAGGCCGGCGCGGGCCTGCGTAGCCTGGCAGAGCCGTGGGCCGACACCACCACGCCGGCC
GGCCGCATGGTGTTGACCGTGTTCGCCGGCATTGCCGAGTTCGAGCGTTCCCTAATCATCGACCGCACCC
GGAGCGGGCGCGAGGCCGCCAAGGCCCGAGGCGTGAAGTTTGGCCCCCGCCCTACCCTCACCCCGGCACA
GATCGCGCACGCCCGCGAGCTGATCGACCAGGAAGGCCGCACCGTGAAAGAGGCGGCTGCACTGCTTGGC
GTGCATCGCTCGACCCTGTACCGCGCACTTGAGCGCAGCGAGGAAGTGACGCCCACCGAGGCCAGGCGGC
GCGGTGCCTTCCGTGAGGACGCATTGACCGAGGCCGACGCCCTGGCGGCCGCCGAGAATGAACGCCAAGA
GGAACAAGCATGAAACCGCACCAGGACGGCCAGGACGAACCGTTTTTCATTACCGAAGAGATCGAGGCGG
AGATGATCGCGGCCGGGTACGTGTTCGAGCCGCCCGCGCACGTCTCAACCGTGCGGCTGCATGAAATCCT
GGCCGGTTTGTCTGATGCCAAGCTGGCGGCCTGGCCGGCCAGCTTGGCCGCTGAAGAAACCGAGCGCCGC
CGTCTAAAAAGGTGATGTGTATTTGAGTAAAACAGCTTGCGTCATGCGGTCGCTGCGTATATGATGCGAT
GAGTAAATAAACAAATACGCAAGGGGAACGCATGAAGGTTATCGCTGTACTTAACCAGAAAGGCGGGTCA
GGCAAGACGACCATCGCAACCCATCTAGCCCGCGCCCTGCAACTCGCCGGGGCCGATGTTCTGTTAGTCG
ATTCCGATCCCCAGGGCAGTGCCCGCGATTGGGCGGCCGTGCGGGAAGATCAACCGCTAACCGTTGTCGG
CATCGACCGCCCGACGATTGACCGCGACGTGAAGGCCATCGGCCGGCGCGACTTCGTAGTGATCGACGGA
GCGCCCCAGGCGGCGGACTTGGCTGTGTCCGCGATCAAGGCAGCCGACTTCGTGCTGATTCCGGTGCAGC
CAAGCCCTTACGACATATGGGCCACCGCCGACCTGGTGGAGCTGGTTAAGCAGCGCATTGAGGTCACGGA
TGGAAGGCTACAAGCGGCCTTTGTCGTGTCGCGGGCGATCAAAGGCACGCGCATCGGCGGTGAGGTTGCC
GAGGCGCTGGCCGGGTACGAGCTGCCCATTCTTGAGTCCCGTATCACGCAGCGCGTGAGCTACCCAGGCA
CTGCCGCCGCCGGCACAACCGTTCTTGAATCAGAACCCGAGGGCGACGCTGCCCGCGAGGTCCAGGCGCT
GGCCGCTGAAATTAAATCAAAACTCATTTGAGTTAATGAGGTAAAGAGAAAATGAGCAAAAGCACAAACA
CGCTAAGTGCCGGCCGTCCGAGCGCACGCAGCAGCAAGGCTGCAACGTTGGCCAGCCTGGCAGACACGCC
AGCCATGAAGCGGGTCAACTTTCAGTTGCCGGCGGAGGATCACACCAAGCTGAAGATGTACGCGGTACGC
CAAGGCAAGACCATTACCGAGCTGCTATCTGAATACATCGCGCAGCTACCAGAGTAAATGAGCAAATGAA
TAAATGAGTAGATGAATTTTAGCGGCTAAAGGAGGCGGCATGGAAAATCAAGAACAACCAGGCACCGACG
CCGTGGAATGCCCCATGTGTGGAGGAACGGGCGGTTGGCCAGGCGTAAGCGGCTGGGTTGCCTGCCGGCC
CTGCAATGGCACTGGAACCCCCAAGCCCGAGGAATCGGCGTGAGCGGTCGCAAACCATCCGGCCCGGTAC
AAATCGGCGCGGCGCTGGGTGATGACCTGGTGGAGAAGTTGAAGGCCGCGCAGGCCGCCCAGCGGCAACG
CATCGAGGCAGAAGCACGCCCCGGTGAATCGTGGCAAGCGGCCGCTGATCGAATCCGCAAAGAATCCCGG
CAACCGCCGGCAGCCGGTGCGCCGTCGATTAGGAAGCCGCCCAAGGGCGACGAGCAACCAGATTTTTTCG
TTCCGATGCTCTATGACGTGGGCACCCGCGATAGTCGCAGCATCATGGACGTGGCCGTTTTCCGTCTGTC
GAAGCGTGACCGACGAGCTGGCGAGGTGATCCGCTACGAGCTTCCAGACGGGCACGTAGAGGTTTCCGCA
GGGCCGGCCGGCATGGCCAGTGTGTGGGATTACGACCTGGTACTGATGGCGGTTTCCCATCTAACCGAAT
CCATGAACCGATACCGGGAAGGGAAGGGAGACAAGCCCGGCCGCGTGTTCCGTCCACACGTTGCGGACGT
ACTCAAGTTCTGCCGGCGAGCCGATGGCGGAAAGCAGAAAGACGACCTGGTAGAAACCTGCATTCGGTTA
AACACCACGCACGTTGCCATGCAGCGTACGAAGAAGGCCAAGAACGGCCGCCTGGTGACGGTATCCGAGG
GTGAAGCCTTGATTAGCCGCTACAAGATCGTAAAGAGCGAAACCGGGCGGCCGGAGTACATCGAGATCGA
GCTAGCTGATTGGATGTACCGCGAGATCACAGAAGGCAAGAACCCGGACGTGCTGACGGTTCACCCCGAT
TACTTTTTGATCGATCCCGGCATCGGCCGTTTTCTCTACCGCCTGGCACGCCGCGCCGCAGGCAAGGCAG
AAGCCAGATGGTTGTTCAAGACGATCTACGAACGCAGTGGCAGCGCCGGAGAGTTCAAGAAGTTCTGTTT
CACCGTGCGCAAGCTGATCGGGTCAAATGACCTGCCGGAGTACGATTTGAAGGAGGAGGCGGGGCAGGCT
GGCCCGATCCTAGTCATGCGCTACCGCAACCTGATCGAGGGCGAAGCATCCGCCGGTTCCTAATGTACGG
AGCAGATGCTAGGGCAAATTGCCCTAGCAGGGGAAAAAGGTCGAAAAGGTCTCTTTCCTGTGGATAGCAC
GTACATTGGGAACCCAAAGCCGTACATTGGGAACCGGAACCCGTACATTGGGAACCCAAAGCCGTACATT
GGGAACCGGTCACACATGTAAGTGACTGATATAAAAGAGAAAAAAGGCGATTTTTCCGCCTAAAACTCTT
TAAAACTTATTAAAACTCTTAAAACCCGCCTGGCCTGTGCATAACTGTCTGGCCAGCGCACAGCCGAAGA
GCTGCAAAAAGCGCCTACCCTTCGGTCGCTGCGCTCCCTACGCCCCGCCGCTTCGCGTCGGCCTATCGCG
GCCGCTGGCCGCTCAAAAATGGCTGGCCTACGGCCAGGCAATCTACCAGGGCGCGGACAAGCCGCGCCGT
CGCCACTCGACCGCCGGCGCCCACATCAAGGCACCCTGCCTCGCGCGTTTCGGTGATGACGGTGAAAACC
TCTGACACATGCAGCTCCCGGAGACGGTCACAGCTTGTCTGTAAGCGGATGCCGGGAGCAGACAAGCCCG
TCAGGGCGCGTCAGCGGGTGTTGGCGGGTGTCGGGGCGCAGCCATGACCCAGTCACGTAGCGATAGCGGA
GTGTATACTGGCTTAACTATGCGGCATCAGAGCAGATTGTACTGAGAGTGCACCATATGCGGTGTGAAAT
ACCGCACAGATGCGTAAGGAGAAAATACCGCATCAGGCGCTCTTCCGCTTCCTCGCTCACTGACTCGCTG
CGCTCGGTCGTTCGGCTGCGGCGAGCGGTATCAGCTCACTCAAAGGCGGTAATACGGTTATCCACAGAAT
CAGGGGATAACGCAGGAAAGAACATGTGAGCAAAAGGCCAGCAAAAGGCCAGGAACCGTAAAAAGGCCGC
GTTGCTGGCGTTTTTCCATAGGCTCCGCCCCCCTGACGAGCATCACAAAAATCGACGCTCAAGTCAGAGG
TGGCGAAACCCGACAGGACTATAAAGATACCAGGCGTTTCCCCCTGGAAGCTCCCTCGTGCGCTCTCCTG
TTCCGACCCTGCCGCTTACCGGATACCTGTCCGCCTTTCTCCCTTCGGGAAGCGTGGCGCTTTCTCATAG
CTCACGCTGTAGGTATCTCAGTTCGGTGTAGGTCGTTCGCTCCAAGCTGGGCTGTGTGCACGAACCCCCC
GTTCAGCCCGACCGCTGCGCCTTATCCGGTAACTATCGTCTTGAGTCCAACCCGGTAAGACACGACTTAT
CGCCACTGGCAGCAGCCACTGGTAACAGGATTAGCAGAGCGAGGTATGTAGGCGGTGCTACAGAGTTCTT
GAAGTGGTGGCCTAACTACGGCTACACTAGAAGGACAGTATTTGGTATCTGCGCTCTGCTGAAGCCAGTT
ACCTTCGGAAAAAGAGTTGGTAGCTCTTGATCCGGCAAACAAACCACCGCTGGTAGCGGTGGTTTTTTTG
TTTGCAAGCAGCAGATTACGCGCAGAAAAAAAGGATCTCAAGAAGATCCTTTGATCTTTTCTACGGGGTC
TGACGCTCAGTGGAACGAAAACTCACGTTAAGGGCTGATGAATCCCCTAATGATTTTTATCAAAATCATT
AAGTTAAGGTAGATACACATCTTGTCATATGATCAAATGGTTTCGCCAAAAATCAATAATCAGACAACAA
AATGTGCGAACTCGATATTTTACACGACTCTCTTTACCAATTCTGCCCCGAATTACACTTAAAACGACTC
AACAGCTTAACGTTGGCTTGCCACGCCTTACTTGACTGTAAAACTCTCACTCTTACCGAACTTGGCCGTA
ACCTGCCAACCAAAGCGAGAACAAAACATAACATCAAACGAATCGACCGATTGTTAGGTAATCGTCACCT
CCACAAAGAGCGACTCGCTGTATACCGTTGGCATGCTAGCTTTATCTGTTCGGGCAATACGATGCCCATT
GTACTTGTTGACTGGTCTGATATCCGTGAGCAAAAACGGCTTATGGTATTGCGAGCTTCAGTCGCACTAC
ACGGTCGTTCTGTTACTCTTTATGAGAAAGCGTTCCCGCTTTCAGAGCAATGTTCAAAGAAAGCTCATGA
CCAATTTCTAGCCGACCTTGCGAGCATTCTACCGAGTAACACCACACCGCTCATTGTCAGTGATGCTGGC
TTTAAAGTGCCATGGATTCTAGCAACTAACTTACCTGTTGAAATTCGAACACCCAAACAACTTGTTAATA
TCTATTCGAAGCGAATGCAGATTGAAGAAACCTTCCGAGACTTGAAAAGTCCTGCCTACGGACTAGGCCT
ACGCCATAGCCGAACGAGCAGCTCAGAGCGTTTTGATATCATGCTGCTAATCGCCCTGATGCTTCAACTA
ACATGTTGGCTTGCGGGCGTTCATGCTCAGAAACAAGGTTGGGACAAGCACTTCCAGGCTAACACAGTCA
GAAATCGAAACGTACTCTCAACAGTTCGCTTAGGCATGGAAGTTTTGCGGCATTCTGGCTACACAATAAC
AAGGGAAGACTCACTCGTGGCTGCAACCCTGCTTACTCAAAATCTATTCACACATGGTTACGTTTTGGGG
AAATTATGAGGGGATCTCTCAGCGTTAAGGGATTTTGGTCATGCATTCTAGGTACTAAAACAATTCATCC
AGTAAAATATAATATTTTATTTTCTCCCAATCAGGCTTGATCCCCAGTAAGTCAAAAAATAGCTCGACAT
ACTGTTCTTCCCCGATATCCTCCCTGATCGACCGGACGCAGAAGGCAATGTCATACCACTTGTCCGCCCT
GCCGCTTCTCCCAAGATCAATAAAGCCACTTACTTTGCCATCTTTCACAAAGATGTTGCTGTCTCCCAGG
TCGCCGTGGGAAAAGACAAGTTCCTCTTCGGGCTTTTCCGTCTTTAAAAAATCATACAGCTCGCGCGGAT
CTTTAAATGGAGTGTCTTCTTCCCAGTTTTCGCAATCCACATCGGCCAGATCGTTATTCAGTAAGTAATC
CAATTCGGCTAAGCGGCTGTCTAAGCTATTCGTATAGGGACAATCCGATATGTCGATGGAGTGAAAGAGC
CTGATGCACTCCGCATACAGCTCGATAATCTTTTCAGGGCTTTGTTCATCTTCATACTCTTCCGAGCAAA
GGACGCCATCGGCCTCACTCATGAGCAGATTGCTCCAGCCATCATGCCGTTCAAAGTGCAGGACCTTTGG
AACAGGCAGCTTTCCTTCCAGCCATAGCATCATGTCCTTTTCCCGTTCCACATCATAGGTGGTCCCTTTA
TACCGGCTGTCCGTCATTTTTAAATATAGGTTTTCATTTTCTCCCACCAGCTTATATACCTTAGCAGGAG
ACATTCCTTCCGTATCTTTTACGCAGCGGTATTTTTCGATCAGTTTTTTCAATTCCGGTGATATTCTCAT
TTTAGCCATTTATTATTTCCTTCCTCTTTTCTACAGTATTTAAAGATACCCCAAGAAGCTAATTATAACA
AGACGAACTCCAATTCACTGTTCCTTGCATTCTAAAACCTTAAATACCAGAAAACAGCTTTTTCAAAGTT
GTTTTCAAAGTTGGCGTATAACATAGTATCGACGGAGCCGATTTTGAAACCGCGGTGATCACAGGCAGCA
ACGCTCTGTCATCGTTACAATCAACATGCTACCCTCCGCGAGATCATCCGTGTTTCAAACCCGGCAGCTT
AGTTGCCGTTCTTCCGAATAGCATCGGTAACATGAGCAAAGTCTGCCGCCTTACAACGGCTCTCCCGCTG
ACGCCGTCCCGGACTGATGGGCTGCCTGTATCGAGTGGTGATTTTGTGCCGAGCTGCCGGTCGGGGAGCT
GTTGGCTGGCTGGTGGCAGGATATATTGTGGTGTAAACAAATTGACGCTTAGACAACTTAATAACACATT
GCGGACGTTTTTAATGTACTGAATTAACGCCGAATTAATTCCTAGGCCACCATGTTGGGCCCGGCGCGCC
AAGCTTGCATGCCTGCAGGTCAACATGGTGGAGCACGACACTCTCGTCTACTCCAAGAATATCAAAGATA
CAGTCTCAGAAGACCAGAGGGCTATTGAGACTTTTCAACAAAGGGTAATATCGGGAAACCTCCTCGGATT
CCATTGCCCAGCTATCTGTCACTTCATCGAAAGGACAGTAGAAAAGGAAGATGGCTTCTACAAATGCCAT
CATTGCGATAAAGGAAAGGCTATCGTTCAAGATGCCTCTACCGACAGTGGTCCCAAAGATGGACCCCCAC
CCACGAGGAACATCGTGGAAAAAGAAGACGTTCCAACCACGTCTTCAAAGCAAGTGGATTGATGTGATGG
TCAACATGGTGGAGCACGACACTCTCGTCTACTCCAAGAATATCAAAGATACAGTCTCAGAAGACCAGAG
GGCTATTGAGACTTTTCAACAAAGGGTAATATCGGGAAACCTCCTCGGATTCCATTGCCCAGCTATCTGT
CACTTCATCGAAAGGACAGTAGAAAAGGAAGATGGCTTCTACAAATGCCATCATTGCGATAAAGGAAAGG
CTATCGTTCAAGATGCCTCTACCGACAGTGGTCCCAAAGATGGACCCCCACCCACGAGGAACATCGTGGA
AAAAGAAGACGTTCCAACCACGTCTTCAAAGCAAGTGGATTGATGTGATATCTCCACTGACGTAAGGGAT
GACGCACAATCCCACTATCCTTCGCAAGACCCTTCCTCTATATAAGGAAGTTCATTTCATTTGGAGAGGA
TAAAACATTGCACCTATGGTGTTGCCCTGGCTGGGGTATGTCAGTGATCGCAGTAGAATGTACTAATTGA
CAAGTTGGAGAATACGGTAGAACGTCCTTATCCAACACAGCCTTTATCCCTCTCCCTGACGAGGTTTTTG
TCAGTGTAATATTTCTTTTTGAACTATCCAGCTTAGTACCGTACGGGAAAGTGACTGGTGTGCTTATCTT
TGAAATGTTACTTTGGGTTTCGGTTCTTTAGGTTAGTAAGAAAGCACTTGTCTTCTCATACAAAGGAAAA
CCTGAGACGTATCGCTTACGAAAGTAGCAATGAAAGAAAGGTGGTGGTTTTAATCGCTACCGCAAAAACG
ATGGGGTCGTTTTAATTAACTTCTCCTACGCAAGCGTCTAAACGGACGTTGGGGTTTTGCTAGTTTCTTT
AGAGAAAACTAGCTAAGTCTTTAATGTTATCATTAGAGATGGCATAAATATAATACTTGTGTCTGCTGAT
AAGATCATTTTAATTTGGACGATTAGACTTGTTGAACTACAGGTTACTGAATCACTTGCGCTAAT
